Addgene plasmid #188846: Terminase_Lidtsur
Purpose: Large terminase from phage Lidtsur
Depositing lab: Feng Zhang. Depositing organization: Broad Institute. Publication: Prokaryotic innate immunity through pattern recognition of conserved viral proteins. Gao LA, Wilkinson ME, Strecker J, Makarova KS, Macrae RK, Koonin EV, Zhang F. Science. 2022 Aug 12;377(6607):eabm4096. doi: 10.1126/science.abm4096. Epub 2022 Aug 12. PubMed 35951700.
Backbone
  Vector backbone: pBAD
  Backbone size w/o insert (bp): 3590
  Total vector size (bp): 5333
  Vector type: Bacterial Expression
Growth in bacteria
  Bacterial resistance: Ampicillin, 100 μg/mL
  Growth temperature: 37°C
  Growth strain: DH5alpha
  Copy number: High Copy
Gene/Insert
  Gene/Insert name: Terminase
  Insert size (bp): 1743
  GenBank ID: YP_009821647.1
  Cloning method: Gibson Cloning
  Sequencing primers: 5′ N/A
Terms and licenses: Academic/Nonprofit Terms; Industry Terms: Not Available to Industry
How to cite: Terminase_Lidtsur was a gift from Feng Zhang (Addgene plasmid # 188846 ; http://n2t.net/addgene:188846 ; RRID:Addgene_188846)
