[The description below was written by a language model from this plasmid's Addgene catalogue record and pLannotate feature annotations shown in this document.]
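Description:
Terminase_Lidtsur is a bacterial expression plasmid built on a pBAD backbone that carries the large terminase subunit gene from bacteriophage Lidtsur. The plasmid totals 5,333 bp, of which the terminase insert accounts for 1,743 bp, introduced by Gibson assembly. It replicates in E. coli from a ColE1/pMB1-type origin, is listed as high copy, and is selected with ampicillin through a β-lactamase gene driven by its own promoter. A pBR322-derived bom (basis of mobility) region and a short remnant of the rop gene are also present as backbone leftovers.

Expression is controlled by the arabinose-inducible system typical of pBAD vectors. The araBAD promoter faces the cloning region, and the divergently transcribed araC gene encodes the regulator that represses the promoter in the absence of L-arabinose and activates it when the sugar is added, giving tight and titratable control that suits potentially toxic phage proteins. The automated annotation did not label the terminase coding sequence itself, but the unannotated interval between the araBAD promoter and the rrnB T2 transcription terminator is large enough to hold the insert, which is consistent with the catalogue description. No epitope or purification tags are recorded in either the catalogue fields or the feature table.

Large terminases are the ATP-driven motor and nuclease components that package phage genomes into capsids. The associated publication concerns prokaryotic innate immunity through pattern recognition of conserved viral proteins, so this construct likely serves to express a phage terminase in bacteria to test whether it triggers a defence system, though the record states the purpose only as providing the Lidtsur large terminase.
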