Features (pLannotate 1.2.2; 8 found; start..end, strand, type, name):
    403..543     -  misc_feature   bom: basis of mobility region from pBR322
    645..685     -  CDS            rop (fragment): Rop protein, which maintains plasmids at low copy number; rop
    807..1685    -  CDS            araC: L-arabinose regulatory protein; araC
   1712..1996    +  promoter       araBAD promoter: araBAD; promoter of the L-arabinose operon of E. coli; the araC regulatory gene is transcribed in the opposite direction (Guzman et al., 1995)
   3793..3820    +  terminator     rrnB T2 terminator: transcription terminator T2 from the E. coli rrnB gene
   3839..3930    +  promoter       AmpR promoter: bla
   3931..4791    +  CDS            AmpR: β-lactamase; bla; confers resistance to ampicillin, carbenicillin, and related antibiotics
   4962..217     +  rep_origin     ori (across the origin): high-copy-number ColE1/pMB1/pBR322/pUC origin of replication
>Addgene plasmid #188846 | Terminase_Lidtsur | addgene full sequence | sequence record 369494 | Addgene NGS Result
GAGATACCTACAGCGTGAGCTATGAGAAAGCGCCACGCTTCCCGAAGGGAGAAAGGCGGACAGGTATCCG
GTAAGCGGCAGGGTCGGAACAGGAGAGCGCACGAGGGAGCTTCCAGGGGGAAACGCCTGGTATCTTTATA
GTCCTGTCGGGTTTCGCCACCTCTGACTTGAGCGTCGATTTTTGTGATGCTCGTCAGGGGGGCGGAGCCT
ATGGAAAAACGCCAGCAACGCGGCCTTTTTACGGTTCCTGGCCTTTTGCTGGCCTTTTGCTCACATGTTC
TTTCCTGCGTTATCCCCTGATTCTGTGGATAACCGTATTACCGCCTTTGAGTGAGCTGATACCGCTCGCC
GCAGCCGAACGACCGAGCGCAGCGAGTCAGTGAGCGAGGAAGCGGAAGAGCGCCTGATGCGGTATTTTCT
CCTTACGCATCTGTGCGGTATTTCACACCGCATATGGTGCACTCTCAGTACAATCTGCTCTGATGCCGCA
TAGTTAAGCCAGTATACACTCCGCTATCGCTACGTGACTGGGTCATGGCTGCGCCCCGACACCCGCCAAC
ACCCGCTGACGCGCCCTGACGGGCTTGTCTGCTCCCGGCATCCGCTTACAGACAAGCTGTGACCGTCTCC
GGGAGCTGCATGTGTCAGAGGTTTTCACCGTCATCACCGAAACGCGCGAGGCAGCAGATCAATTCGCGCG
CGAAGGCGAAGCGGCATGCATAATGTGCCTGTCAAATGGACGAAGCAGGGATTCTGCAAACCCTATGCTA
CTCCGTCAAGCCGTCAATTGTCTGATTCGTTACCAATTATGACAACTTGACGGCTACATCATTCACTTTT
TCTTCACAACCGGCACGGAACTCGCTCGGGCTGGCCCCGGTGCATTTTTTAAATACCCGCGAGAAATAGA
GTTGATCGTCAAAACCAACATTGCGACCGACGGTGGCGATAGGCATCCGGGTGGTGCTCAAAAGCAGCTT
CGCCTGGCTGATACGTTGGTCCTCGCGCCAGCTTAAGACGCTAATCCCTAACTGCTGGCGGAAAAGATGT
GACAGACGCGACGGCGACAAGCAAACATGCTGTGCGACGCTGGCGATATCAAAATTGCTGTCTGCCAGGT
GATCGCTGATGTACTGACAAGCCTCGCGTACCCGATTATCCATCGGTGGATGGAGCGACTCGTTAATCGC
TTCCATGCGCCGCAGTAACAATTGCTCAAGCAGATTTATCGCCAGCAGCTCCGAATAGCGCCCTTCCCCT
TGCCCGGCGTTAATGATTTGCCCAAACAGGTCGCTGAAATGCGGCTGGTGCGCTTCATCCGGGCGAAAGA
ACCCCGTATTGGCAAATATTGACGGCCAGTTAAGCCATTCATGCCAGTAGGCGCGCGGACGAAAGTAAAC
CCACTGGTGATACCATTCGCGAGCCTCCGGATGACGACCGTAGTGATGAATCTCTCCTGGCGGGAACAGC
AAAATATCACCCGGTCGGCAAACAAATTCTCGTCCCTGATTTTTCACCACCCCCTGACCGCGAATGGTGA
GATTGAGAATATAACCTTTCATTCCCAGCGGTCGGTCGATAAAAAAATCGAGATAACCGTTGGCCTCAAT
CGGCGTTAAACCCGCCACCAGATGGGCATTAAACGAGTATCCCGGCAGCAGGGGATCATTTTGCGCTTCA
GCCATACTTTTCATACTCCCGCCATTCAGAGAAGAAACCAATTGTCCATATTGCATCAGACATTGCCGTC
ACTGCGTCTTTTACTGGCTCTTCTCGCTAACCAAACCGGTAACCCCGCTTATTAAAAGCATTCTGTAACA
AAGCGGGACCAAAGCCATGACAAAAACGCGTAACAAAAGTGTCTATAATCACGGCAGAAAAGTCCACATT
GATTATTTGCACGGCGTCACACTTTGCTATGCCATAGCATTTTTATCCATAAGATTAGCGGATCCTACCT
GACGCTTTTTATCGCAACTCTCTACTGTTTCTCCATACCCGTTTTTTGGGCTAACAGGAGGAATTAACCA
TGGTGATGGCGGGTATCGTTCGTGCGCACTACGAGAACAACTTCCCGCTGTTTCTGCACGACTATTTCGC
GTGGCTGGGCTTTGACCTGACCGAAATGCAGCTGGATATTGGTCGTTACATGGCGGACCGTACCCTGAAG
AACAAATGCGTGATGGCGCAACGTGGCGAGGCGAAGAGCACCATCGGTATTGCGCGTGCGCTGTACGAAT
TCGTTCAGATGCCGAACGCGACCGTGCTGCTGGTTAGCGGCAGCGACGATTATGCGGGTACCCTGAGCCA
CGCGATCGTGAGCGCGATTATGCAATGGGAGCGTCTGGAATGGCTGCGTCCGGAGACCCGTGCGGGTGCG
CGTACCAGCTATACCGACGGTTTCGATGTTCACCACGCGTTTCGTATCCCGGATAAGCAGCCGAGCGTGA
AAGCGGTTGGCATTTTCGGTCAGCTGCAAGGCAACCACGTGAGCCTGCTGATCGCGGACGATGTTGAAAC
CACCAGCAACGGTAGCAGCCCGGCGAACCGTGCGCGTATTGCGACCCTGACCAAAGAGTTTGCGGCGATC
GCGAACGACGGCGCGGAAATTCTGTACCTGGGTACCCCGCAGACCCAAGATAGCATCTATAACAGCCTGC
CGCAACGTGGCTTCGACGTGCGTATTTGGCCGGGTCGTTTTCCGACCCCGGAGGAAGAGGAACGTTACGG
TGGCTGCCTGGCGCCGTGGATCAAGCAGAAAATGGATGGTCACCCGGAGCTGCGTACCGGCTATGGTATT
CTGGGCAACCGTGGTGCGCAGACCGATCCGCAACGTTACAGCGAGGAAAAGCAGCTGCAAAACGAACGTG
ACTATCAGCAAGCGGGCTTCCAGCTGCAATTTATGCTGGACACCAGCCTGAGCGATGCGCTGAAACAGAC
CCTGCAACTGCGTGACCTGATCCTGTTCCACGGTAGCCCGCAAAGCGCGCCGGAGTACCTGCACTGGAGC
AACCACCCGCGTCACCTGGCGGAACTGCCGATGGATTTTCCGCTGGCGCGTGCGCAGCTGTACCTGGCGG
CGGACTTTAGCGAGACCTATGTGCCGTTCACCAACACCAAGGCGTTTCTGGATCCGGCGGGTGGCGGTAC
CGACGAAAGCGTTATCTTCGCGACCGCGAGCATCGGCCCGTTTATTCACGTGCTGGGTATGCACGTTTAT
CACGGCGGTCAGACCGAGGAAAACATTAAGACCGCGGTGGAGTGGCTGCACAAAATGGGCGTTCTGCACA
TCACCATTGAAGATAACATGGGCCACGGTGCGGTGACCAACATGTACCGTGGCGAGATCAAGCGTCAGGG
TCTGGCGATTGGCTGCGAGGGTACCTATAGCAGCGGTCAAAAAGAAGTGCGTGTTATCAGCCGTCTGAGC
CCGATTCTGCAGCGTCACCGTGTGGTTATGCACTGGAGCGTTCTGGAGGAAGATCTGCGTCTGTGCCGTA
ACATGCACAACGGCGGTCGTGAGTACAGCCTGTTCTGGCAGATGCAAAACATCACCCAAGACAAAAACGC
GATCCCGCACGACGATCGTATTGAAACCCTGAGCGCGGCGGTGTATCTGCACGCGGAAGTGCTGCAGCAA
GACGAACACGAGGAAGCGCAGCGTCGTGAGGCGAAGGCGGCGAAAGAATTTCTGGCGAACCCGATGGGCT
ACGACGATAGCAAGTGGCGTAGCCACAAACCGGTTCGTGGTACCCGTCGTCGTATCCGTTAATGCCAGGC
ATCAAATTAAGCAGAAGGCCATCCTGACGGATGGCCTTTTTGCGTTTCTACAAACTCTTTTGTTTATTTT
TCTAAATACATTCAAATATGTATCCGCTCATGAGACAATAACCCTGATAAATGCTTCAATAATATTGAAA
AAGGAAGAGTATGAGTATTCAACATTTCCGTGTCGCCCTTATTCCCTTTTTTGCGGCATTTTGCCTTCCT
GTTTTTGCTCACCCAGAAACGCTGGTGAAAGTAAAAGATGCTGAAGATCAGTTGGGTGCACGAGTGGGTT
ACATCGAACTGGATCTCAACAGCGGTAAGATCCTTGAGAGTTTTCGCCCCGAAGAACGTTTTCCAATGAT
GAGCACTTTTAAAGTTCTGCTATGTGGCGCGGTATTATCCCGTGTTGACGCCGGGCAAGAGCAACTCGGT
CGCCGCATACACTATTCTCAGAATGACTTGGTTGAGTACTCACCAGTCACAGAAAAGCATCTTACGGATG
GCATGACAGTAAGAGAATTATGCAGTGCTGCCATAACCATGAGTGATAACACTGCGGCCAACTTACTTCT
GACAACGATCGGAGGACCGAAGGAGCTAACCGCTTTTTTGCACAACATGGGGGATCATGTAACTCGCCTT
GATCGTTGGGAACCGGAGCTGAATGAAGCCATACCAAACGACGAGCGTGACACCACGATGCCTGTAGCAA
TGGCAACAACGTTGCGCAAACTATTAACTGGCGAACTACTTACTCTAGCTTCCCGGCAACAATTAATAGA
CTGGATGGAGGCGGATAAAGTTGCAGGACCACTTCTGCGCTCGGCCCTTCCGGCTGGCTGGTTTATTGCT
GATAAATCTGGAGCCGGTGAGCGTGGGTCTCGCGGTATCATTGCAGCACTGGGGCCAGATGGTAAGCCCT
CCCGTATCGTAGTTATCTACACGACGGGGAGTCAGGCAACTATGGATGAACGAAATAGACAGATCGCTGA
GATAGGTGCCTCACTGATTAAGCATTGGTAACTGTCAGACCAAGTTTACTCATATATACTTTAGATTGAT
TTAAAACTTCATTTTTAATTTAAAAGGATCTAGGTGAAGATCCTTTTTGATAATCTCATGACCAAAATCC
CTTAACGTGAGTTTTCGTTCCACTGAGCGTCAGACCCCGTAGAAAAGATCAAAGGATCTTCTTGAGATCC
TTTTTTTCTGCGCGTAATCTGCTGCTTGCAAACAAAAAAACCACCGCTACCAGCGGTGGTTTGTTTGCCG
GATCAAGAGCTACCAACTCTTTTTCCGAAGGTAACTGGCTTCAGCAGAGCGCAGATACCAAATACTGTCC
TTCTAGTGTAGCCGTAGTTAGGCCACCACTTCAAGAACTCTGTAGCACCGCCTACATACCTCGCTCTGCT
AATCCTGTTACCAGTGGCTGCTGCCAGTGGCGATAAGTCGTGTCTTACCGGGTTGGACTCAAGACGATAG
TTACCGGATAAGGCGCAGCGGTCGGGCTGAACGGGGGGTTCGTGCACACAGCCCAGCTTGGAGCGAACGA
CCTACACCGAACT
